Addgene plasmid #134332: pCMV-T7-AcrIIA16_Lmo-NLS(SV40) (KAC508)
Purpose: CMV and T7 promoter expression plasmid for human codon optimized AcrIIA16_Lmo with C-terminal NLS (SV40)
Depositing lab: Joseph Bondy-Denomy & Benjamin Kleinstiver. Depositing organization: Massachusetts General Hospital. Publication: Broad-spectrum anti-CRISPR proteins facilitate horizontal gene transfer. Mahendra C, Christie KA, Osuna BA, Pinilla-Redondo R, Kleinstiver BP, Bondy-Denomy J. Nat Microbiol. 2020 Apr;5(4):620-629. doi: 10.1038/s41564-020-0692-2. Epub 2020 Mar 26. PubMed 32218510.
Backbone
  Vector backbone: JDS246 (Addgene Plasmid #43861)
  Vector type: Mammalian Expression
Growth in bacteria
  Bacterial resistance: Ampicillin, 100 μg/mL
  Growth temperature: 37°C
  Growth strain: DH5alpha
  Copy number: High Copy
Gene/Insert
  Gene/Insert name: human codon optimized AcrIIA16_Lmo (alt name: KAC508)
  Species: Synthetic
  Promoter: CMV and T7
  Tag / fusion protein: NLS(SV40) (C terminal on insert)
  Cloning method: Gibson Cloning
  Sequencing primers: 5′ oBK6928-CCAAGTCTCCACCCCATTGACG; 3′ n/a
Terms and licenses: Academic/Nonprofit Terms; Industry Terms: Not Available to Industry
How to cite: pCMV-T7-AcrIIA16_Lmo-NLS(SV40) (KAC508) was a gift from Joseph Bondy-Denomy & Benjamin Kleinstiver (Addgene plasmid # 134332 ; http://n2t.net/addgene:134332 ; RRID:Addgene_134332)
