[The description below was written by a language model from this plasmid's Addgene catalogue record and pLannotate feature annotations shown in this document.]
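Description:
pCMV-T7-AcrIIA16_Lmo-NLS(SV40) (KAC508) is a small (about 4.1 kb) mammalian expression plasmid built on the JDS246 backbone by Gibson cloning. It is maintained in E. coli as a high-copy plasmid through a ColE1/pUC-type origin of replication and is selected with ampicillin via the β-lactamase (AmpR) gene and its own promoter. The annotation also picks up short backbone remnants: lac promoter/operator and CAP site, and fragments of lacI, an SV40 promoter, a pBluescript MCS and the pBR322 bom region. These appear to be vestigial rather than functional parts of the design. No mammalian selection marker is annotated, which suggests transient use.

The payload is a synthetic, human codon-optimized open reading frame for AcrIIA16_Lmo, an anti-CRISPR protein of the type II-A family, fused at its C terminus to an SV40 nuclear localization signal that directs the protein to the nucleus. The automated feature table does not annotate this coding sequence, but it would lie in the unannotated interval between the T7 promoter and the bGH polyadenylation signal. Transcription in mammalian cells is driven by the human cytomegalovirus immediate-early enhancer and promoter and terminated by the bGH poly(A) signal. The T7 promoter placed just downstream of CMV additionally allows transcription by T7 RNA polymerase, for example to make RNA in vitro. According to the record, the plasmid serves to express this anti-CRISPR in human cells. It was deposited with a study of broad-spectrum anti-CRISPR proteins, so a use in testing inhibition of Cas9 activity is plausible, although the record does not name specific Cas9 targets.
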