Features (pLannotate 1.2.2; 14 found; start..end, strand, type, name):
      1..380     +  enhancer       CMV enhancer: human cytomegalovirus immediate early enhancer
    381..584     +  promoter       CMV promoter: human cytomegalovirus (CMV) immediate early promoter
    626..644     +  promoter       T7 promoter: promoter for bacteriophage T7 RNA polymerase
   1363..1587    +  polyA_signal   bGH poly(A) signal: bovine growth hormone polyadenylation signal
   1591..1612    +  promoter       SV40 promoter (fragment): SV40 enhancer and early promoter
   1617..1633    +  misc_feature   MCS (fragment): pBluescript multiple cloning site
   1682..1698    -  protein_bind   lac operator: The lac repressor binds to the lac operator to inhibit transcription in E. coli. This inhibition can be relieved by adding lactose or isopropyl-β-D-thiogalactopyranoside (IPTG). lac repressor encoded by lacI
   1706..1736    -  promoter       lac promoter: promoter for the E. coli lac operon
   1751..1772    -  protein_bind   CAP binding site: CAP binding activates transcription in the presence of cAMP. E. coli catabolite activator protein
   1785..1877    -  CDS            lacI (fragment): lac repressor; lacI; The lac repressor binds to the lac operator to inhibit transcription in E. coli. This inhibition can be relieved by adding lactose or isopropyl-β-D-thiogalactopyranoside (IPTG).
   2060..2648    -  rep_origin     ori: high-copy-number ColE1/pMB1/pBR322/pUC origin of replication
   2819..3679    -  CDS            AmpR: β-lactamase; bla; confers resistance to ampicillin, carbenicillin, and related antibiotics
   3680..3784    -  promoter       AmpR promoter: bla
   3855..3899    -  misc_feature   bom (fragment): basis of mobility region from pBR322
>Addgene plasmid #134332 | pCMV-T7-AcrIIA16_Lmo-NLS(SV40) (KAC508) | addgene full sequence | sequence record 267379 | Addgene NGS Result
GACATTGATTATTGACTAGTTATTAATAGTAATCAATTACGGGGTCATTAGTTCATAGCCCATATATGGA
GTTCCGCGTTACATAACTTACGGTAAATGGCCCGCCTGGCTGACCGCCCAACGACCCCCGCCCATTGACG
TCAATAATGACGTATGTTCCCATAGTAACGCCAATAGGGACTTTCCATTGACGTCAATGGGTGGAGTATT
TACGGTAAACTGCCCACTTGGCAGTACATCAAGTGTATCATATGCCAAGTACGCCCCCTATTGACGTCAA
TGACGGTAAATGGCCCGCCTGGCATTATGCCCAGTACATGACCTTATGGGACTTTCCTACTTGGCAGTAC
ATCTACGTATTAGTCATCGCTATTACCATGGTGATGCGGTTTTGGCAGTACATCAATGGGCGTGGATAGC
GGTTTGACTCACGGGGATTTCCAAGTCTCCACCCCATTGACGTCAATGGGAGTTTGTTTTGGCACCAAAA
TCAACGGGACTTTCCAAAATGTCGTAACAACTCCGCCCCATTGACGCAAATGGGCGGTAGGCGTGTACGG
TGGGAGGTCTATATAAGCAGAGCTGGTTTAGTGAACCGTCAGATCCGCTAGAGATCCGCGGCCGCTAATA
CGACTCACTATAGGGAGAGCCGCCACCATGGGCTACATCGGCACCAAGAGAAGCGAGAGAAGCCAGGACG
CCATCGAGGACTACGAGGTGCCCCTGAACCACTTCAACAAGGACCTGATCCAGGCCTTCATCGACGAGAA
CGAGGCCTACGACACCCTGAAGACCAAGAAGGTGAGACTGTGGAAGTTCGTGGCCCCCAGAGCCGGCGCC
ACCAGCTGGCACCACACCGGCACCTACTACAACAAGACCGACCACTACAGCCTGGAGAAGGTGGCCGACG
AGCTGCTGCAGAACGGCGACGAGTGGGAGGAGCAGTTCAAGGCCTACGTGAAGGAGGAGCAGGAGACCGC
CACCAGCGAGCCCGTGTTCCTGAGCGTGATCAAGGTGCAGATCTGGGGCGGCAGCATGAAGAGACCCAAG
CTGGTGGGCCACGAGGTGGTGATGGGCGTGAAGAAGGAGGGCTGGCTGCACGCCGTGAGCAAGGCCACCC
AGAGCAAGTACAAGCTGAGCGCCAACAAGGTGGAGATGCAGAAGCACTACAGCCTGGAGGACTACAGCGC
CCTGACCAAGGACTTCCCCGAGTTCAAGGCCCAGAAGAGAGCCATCAACAAGAAGATGAAGGAGATGTAC
AACGGATCCGGCGGTGGAGGCAGTGGGCCCAAGAAGAAGAGGAAAGTCTGACCGGTCATCATCACCATCA
CCATTGAGTTTAAACCCGCTGATCAGCCTCGACTGTGCCTTCTAGTTGCCAGCCATCTGTTGTTTGCCCC
TCCCCCGTGCCTTCCTTGACCCTGGAAGGTGCCACTCCCACTGTCCTTTCCTAATAAAATGAGGAAATTG
CATCGCATTGTCTGAGTAGGTGTCATTCTATTCTGGGGGGTGGGGTGGGGCAGGACAGCAAGGGGGAGGA
TTGGGAAGACAATAGCAGGCATGCTGGGGATGCGGTGGGCTCTATGGCTTCTGAGGCGGAAAGAACCAGC
TGGGGCTCGATACCGTCGACCTCTAGCTAGAGCTTGGCGTAATCATGGTCATAGCTGTTTCCTGTGTGAA
ATTGTTATCCGCTCACAATTCCACACAACATACGAGCCGGAAGCATAAAGTGTAAAGCCTAGGGTGCCTA
ATGAGTGAGCTAACTCACATTAATTGCGTTGCGCTCACTGCCCGCTTTCCAGTCGGGAAACCTGTCGTGC
CAGCTGCATTAATGAATCGGCCAACGCGCGGGGAGAGGCGGTTTGCGTATTGGGCGCTCTTCCGCTTCCT
CGCTCACTGACTCGCTGCGCTCGGTCGTTCGGCTGCGGCGAGCGGTATCAGCTCACTCAAAGGCGGTAAT
ACGGTTATCCACAGAATCAGGGGATAACGCAGGAAAGAACATGTGAGCAAAAGGCCAGCAAAAGGCCAGG
AACCGTAAAAAGGCCGCGTTGCTGGCGTTTTTCCATAGGCTCCGCCCCCCTGACGAGCATCACAAAAATC
GACGCTCAAGTCAGAGGTGGCGAAACCCGACAGGACTATAAAGATACCAGGCGTTTCCCCCTGGAAGCTC
CCTCGTGCGCTCTCCTGTTCCGACCCTGCCGCTTACCGGATACCTGTCCGCCTTTCTCCCTTCGGGAAGC
GTGGCGCTTTCTCATAGCTCACGCTGTAGGTATCTCAGTTCGGTGTAGGTCGTTCGCTCCAAGCTGGGCT
GTGTGCACGAACCCCCCGTTCAGCCCGACCGCTGCGCCTTATCCGGTAACTATCGTCTTGAGTCCAACCC
GGTAAGACACGACTTATCGCCACTGGCAGCAGCCACTGGTAACAGGATTAGCAGAGCGAGGTATGTAGGC
GGTGCTACAGAGTTCTTGAAGTGGTGGCCTAACTACGGCTACACTAGAAGAACAGTATTTGGTATCTGCG
CTCTGCTGAAGCCAGTTACCTTCGGAAAAAGAGTTGGTAGCTCTTGATCCGGCAAACAAACCACCGCTGG
TAGCGGTGGTTTTTTTGTTTGCAAGCAGCAGATTACGCGCAGAAAAAAAGGATCTCAAGAAGATCCTTTG
ATCTTTTCTACGGGGTCTGACGCTCAGTGGAACGAAAACTCACGTTAAGGGATTTTGGTCATGAGATTAT
CAAAAAGGATCTTCACCTAGATCCTTTTAAATTAAAAATGAAGTTTTAAATCAATCTAAAGTATATATGA
GTAAACTTGGTCTGACAGTTACCAATGCTTAATCAGTGAGGCACCTATCTCAGCGATCTGTCTATTTCGT
TCATCCATAGTTGCCTGACTCCCCGTCGTGTAGATAACTACGATACGGGAGGGCTTACCATCTGGCCCCA
GTGCTGCAATGATACCGCGAGACCCACGCTCACCGGCTCCAGATTTATCAGCAATAAACCAGCCAGCCGG
AAGGGCCGAGCGCAGAAGTGGTCCTGCAACTTTATCCGCCTCCATCCAGTCTATTAATTGTTGCCGGGAA
GCTAGAGTAAGTAGTTCGCCAGTTAATAGTTTGCGCAACGTTGTTGCCATTGCTACAGGCATCGTGGTGT
CACGCTCGTCGTTTGGTATGGCTTCATTCAGCTCCGGTTCCCAACGATCAAGGCGAGTTACATGATCCCC
CATGTTGTGCAAAAAAGCGGTTAGCTCCTTCGGTCCTCCGATCGTTGTCAGAAGTAAGTTGGCCGCAGTG
TTATCACTCATGGTTATGGCAGCACTGCATAATTCTCTTACTGTCATGCCATCCGTAAGATGCTTTTCTG
TGACTGGTGAGTACTCAACCAAGTCATTCTGAGAATAGTGTATGCGGCGACCGAGTTGCTCTTGCCCGGC
GTCAATACGGGATAATACCGCGCCACATAGCAGAACTTTAAAAGTGCTCATCATTGGAAAACGTTCTTCG
GGGCGAAAACTCTCAAGGATCTTACCGCTGTTGAGATCCAGTTCGATGTAACCCACTCGTGCACCCAACT
GATCTTCAGCATCTTTTACTTTCACCAGCGTTTCTGGGTGAGCAAAAACAGGAAGGCAAAATGCCGCAAA
AAAGGGAATAAGGGCGACACGGAAATGTTGAATACTCATACTCTTCCTTTTTCAATATTATTGAAGCATT
TATCAGGGTTATTGTCTCATGAGCGGATACATATTTGAATGTATTTAGAAAAATAAACAAATAGGGGTTC
CGCGCACATTTCCCCGAAAAGTGCCACCTGACGTCGACGGATCGGGAGATCGATCTCCCGATCCCCTAGG
GTCGACTCTCAGTACAATCTGCTCTGATGCCGCATAGTTAAGCCAGTATCTGCTCCCTGCTTGTGTGTTG
GAGGTCGCTGAGTAGTGCGCGAGCAAAATTTAAGCTACAACAAGGCAAGGCTTGACCGACAATTGCATGA
AGAATCTGCTTAGGGTTAGGCGTTTTGCGCTGCTTCGCGATGTACGGGCCAGATATACGCGTT
